Addgene plasmid #210806: pBoBi-hALDOA
Purpose: For stably expression in cells
Depositing lab: Sheng-cai Lin. Depositing organization: Xiamen University. Publication: Fructose-1,6-bisphosphate and aldolase mediate glucose sensing by AMPK. Zhang CS, Hawley SA, Zong Y, Li M, Wang Z, Gray A, Ma T, Cui J, Feng JW, Zhu M, Wu YQ, Li TY, Ye Z, Lin SY, Yin H, Piao HL, Hardie DG, Lin SC. Nature. 2017 Aug 3;548(7665):112-116. doi: 10.1038/nature23275. Epub 2017 Jul 19. PubMed 28723898.
Backbone
  Vector backbone: pBoBi
  Backbone size w/o insert (bp): 8300
  Vector type: Lentiviral
Growth in bacteria
  Bacterial resistance: Ampicillin, 100 μg/mL
  Growth temperature: 37°C
  Growth strain: NEB Stable
  Copy number: High Copy
Gene/Insert
  Gene/Insert name: ALDOA
  Species: H. sapiens (human)
  Insert size (bp): 1092
  Entrez Gene: ALDOA (a.k.a. ALDA, GSD12, HEL-S-87p)
  Promoter: CMV
  Tag / fusion protein: HA (N terminal on insert)
  Cloning method: Ligation Independent Cloning
Terms and licenses: Academic/Nonprofit Terms; Industry Terms: Not Available to Industry
How to cite: pBoBi-hALDOA was a gift from Sheng-cai Lin (Addgene plasmid # 210806 ; http://n2t.net/addgene:210806 ; RRID:Addgene_210806)
