[The description below was written by a language model from this plasmid's Addgene catalogue record and pLannotate feature annotations shown in this document.]
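Description:
pBoBi-hALDOA is a lentiviral transfer plasmid built on the pBoBi backbone for stable expression of human aldolase A (ALDOA, a glycolytic and gluconeogenic enzyme) in mammalian cells. It is maintained in E. coli through a high-copy ColE1/pUC-type origin with ampicillin resistance (AmpR), and it also carries an f1 phage origin. The sequenced record is about 10 kb, somewhat larger than the sum of the listed backbone and insert sizes.

The viral genome is driven by a CMV enhancer/promoter fused to a truncated HIV-1 5' LTR, an arrangement that typically allows Tat-independent production of genomic RNA in packaging cells. Downstream lie the Ψ packaging signal with a gag fragment, the Rev response element for nuclear export of unspliced RNA, and the cPPT/CTS, which aids nuclear import of the reverse-transcribed genome. An internal CMV enhancer/promoter then drives the 1,092 bp ALDOA coding sequence. The catalogue lists an N-terminal HA tag, which would allow detection or immunoprecipitation of the protein, although the tag is not separately annotated in the feature table. A chimeric intron is annotated after the coding sequence, followed by a WPRE that enhances transcript stability and expression. The 3' LTR region follows and is annotated only as LTR fragments, so the record does not state whether it is self-inactivating. A bGH polyadenylation signal lies beyond it.

Outside the LTR-flanked region, an SV40/EM7 promoter pair drives a bleomycin/Zeocin resistance gene. This marker would not be transferred by the virus, and no selectable marker or reporter is annotated within the packaged segment. The construct comes from work on how aldolase and fructose-1,6-bisphosphate mediate glucose sensing by AMPK.
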