Features (pLannotate 1.2.2; 33 found; start..end, strand, type, name):
      1..380     +  enhancer       CMV enhancer: human cytomegalovirus immediate early enhancer
    381..580     +  promoter       CMV promoter: human cytomegalovirus (CMV) immediate early promoter
    598..778     +  LTR            5' LTR (truncated): truncated 5' long terminal repeat (LTR) from HIV-1
    825..950     +  misc_feature   HIV-1 Ψ: packaging signal of human immunodeficiency virus type 1
    934..1297    +  CDS            HIV-1 gag (fragment): gag protein from human immunodeficiency virus 1; gag
   1443..1676    +  misc_feature   RRE: The Rev response element (RRE) of HIV-1 allows for Rev-dependent mRNA export from the nucleus to the cytoplasm.
   2053..2153    +  CDS            Rev (fragment): human immunodeficiency virus 1 (HIV-1) Rev protein; rev; enhances nuclear export of unspliced and incompletely spliced viral mRNAs
   2157..2273    +  misc_feature   cPPT/CTS: central polypurine tract and central termination sequence of HIV-1
   2296..2599    +  enhancer       CMV enhancer: human cytomegalovirus immediate early enhancer
   2600..2803    +  promoter       CMV promoter: human cytomegalovirus (CMV) immediate early promoter
   3013..4104    +  CDS            ALDOA: ALDOA_HUMAN - Also known as ALDA. Experimental evidence at protein level: Swiss-Prot protein existence level 1. Plays a key role in glycolysis and gluconeogenesis. In addition, may also function as scaffolding protein (By similarity). From Homo sapiens (Human).
   4191..4420    +  intron         chimeric intron: chimera between introns from adenovirus and immunoglobulin heavy chain genes
   4484..4594    +  CDS            nef (fragment): NEF_HV1Z2 - Experimental evidence at protein level: Swiss-Prot protein existence level 1. Extracellular Nef protein targets CD4(+) T-lymphocytes for apoptosis by interacting with CXCR4 surface receptors. From Human immunodeficiency virus type 1 group M subtype D (isolate Z2/CDC-Z34) (HIV-1).
   4597..5185    +  misc_feature   WPRE: woodchuck hepatitis virus posttranscriptional regulatory element
   5202..5270    +  CDS            nef (fragment): NEF_HV1Z2 - Experimental evidence at protein level: Swiss-Prot protein existence level 1. Extracellular Nef protein targets CD4(+) T-lymphocytes for apoptosis by interacting with CXCR4 surface receptors. From Human immunodeficiency virus type 1 group M subtype D (isolate Z2/CDC-Z34) (HIV-1).
   5272..5584    +  LTR            5' LTR (fragment): 5' long terminal repeat (LTR) from HIV-1
   5592..5772    +  LTR            5' LTR (truncated): truncated 5' long terminal repeat (LTR) from HIV-1
   5804..6028    +  polyA_signal   bGH poly(A) signal: bovine growth hormone polyadenylation signal
   6032..6053    +  promoter       SV40 promoter (fragment): SV40 enhancer and early promoter
   6074..6502    +  rep_origin     f1 ori (sequence partly withheld): f1 bacteriophage origin of replication; arrow indicates direction of (+) strand synthesis
   6516..6845    +  promoter       SV40 promoter: SV40 enhancer and early promoter
   6893..6940    +  promoter       EM7 promoter: synthetic bacterial promoter&nbsp
   6959..7333    +  CDS            BleoR: antibiotic-binding protein; Sh ble from Streptoalloteichus hindustanus; confers resistance to bleomycin, phleomycin, and Zeocin™
   7343..7468    +  CDS            ble (fragment): BLE_KLEPN - Experimental evidence at protein level: Swiss-Prot protein existence level 1. Binding protein with a strong affinity to the bleomycin family of antibiotics. Binds to CL990; an antimitotic-antibiotic compound. From Klebsiella pneumoniae.
   7463..7584    +  polyA_signal   SV40 poly(A) signal: SV40 polyadenylation signal
   7657..7673    -  protein_bind   lac operator: The lac repressor binds to the lac operator to inhibit transcription in E. coli. This inhibition can be relieved by adding lactose or isopropyl-β-D-thiogalactopyranoside (IPTG). lac repressor encoded by lacI
   7681..7711    -  promoter       lac promoter: promoter for the E. coli lac operon
   7726..7747    -  protein_bind   CAP binding site: CAP binding activates transcription in the presence of cAMP. E. coli catabolite activator protein
   7760..7852    -  CDS            lacI (fragment): lac repressor; lacI; The lac repressor binds to the lac operator to inhibit transcription in E. coli. This inhibition can be relieved by adding lactose or isopropyl-β-D-thiogalactopyranoside (IPTG).
   8035..8623    -  rep_origin     ori: high-copy-number ColE1/pMB1/pBR322/pUC origin of replication
   8794..9654    -  CDS            AmpR: β-lactamase; bla; confers resistance to ampicillin, carbenicillin, and related antibiotics
   9655..9759    -  promoter       AmpR promoter: bla
   9818..9870    -  misc_feature   bom (fragment): basis of mobility region from pBR322
>Addgene plasmid #210806 | pBoBi-hALDOA | addgene full sequence | sequence record 417850 | Addgene NGS Result
GACATTGATTATTGACTAGTTATTAATAGTAATCAATTACGGGGTCATTAGTTCATAGCCCATATATGGA
GTTCCGCGTTACATAACTTACGGTAAATGGCCCGCCTGGCTGACCGCCCAACGACCCCCGCCCATTGACG
TCAATAATGACGTATGTTCCCATAGTAACGCCAATAGGGACTTTCCATTGACGTCAATGGGTGGAGTATT
TACGGTAAACTGCCCACTTGGCAGTACATCAAGTGTATCATATGCCAAGTACGCCCCCTATTGACGTCAA
TGACGGTAAATGGCCCGCCTGGCATTATGCCCAGTACATGACCTTATGGGACTTTCCTACTTGGCAGTAC
ATCTACGTATTAGTCATCGCTATTACCATGGTGATGCGGTTTTGGCAGTACATCAATGGGCGTGGATAGC
GGTTTGACTCACGGGGATTTCCAAGTCTCCACCCCATTGACGTCAATGGGAGTTTGTTTTGGCACCAAAA
TCAACGGGACTTTCCAAAATGTCGTAACAACTCCGCCCCATTGACGCAAATGGGCGGTAGGCGTGTACGG
TGGGAGGTCTATATAAGCAGCGCGTTTTGCCTGTACTGGGTCTCTCTGGTTAGACCAGATCTGAGCCTGG
GAGCTCTCTGGCTAACTAGGGAACCCACTGCTTAAGCCTCAATAAAGCTTGCCTTGAGTGCTTCAAGTAG
TGTGTGCCCGTCTGTTGTGTGACTCTGGTAACTAGAGATCCCTCAGACCCTTTTAGTCAGTGTGGAAAAT
CTCTAGCAGTGGCGCCCGAACAGGGACTTGAAAGCGAAAGGGAAACCAGAGGAGCTCTCTCGACGCAGGA
CTCGGCTTGCTGAAGCGCGCACGGCAAGAGGCGAGGGGCGGCGACTGGTGAGTACGCCAAAAATTTTGAC
TAGCGGAGGCTAGAAGGAGAGAGATGGGTGCGAGAGCGTCAGTATTAAGCGGGGGAGAATTAGATCGCGA
TGGGAAAAAATTCGGTTAAGGCCAGGGGGAAAGAAAAAATATAAATTAAAACATATAGTATGGGCAAGCA
GGGAGCTAGAACGATTCGCAGTTAATCCTGGCCTGTTAGAAACATCAGAAGGCTGTAGACAAATACTGGG
ACAGCTACAACCATCCCTTCAGACAGGATCAGAAGAACTTAGATCATTATATAATACAGTAGCAACCCTC
TATTGTGTGCATCAAAGGATAGAGATAAAAGACACCAAGGAAGCTTTAGACAAGATAGAGGAAGAGCAAA
ACAAAAGTAAGACCACCGCACAGCAAGCGGCCGCTGATCTTCAGACCTGGAGGAGGAGATATGAGGGACA
ATTGGAGAAGTGAATTATATAAATATAAAGTAGTAAAAATTGAACCATTAGGAGTAGCACCCACCAAGGC
AAAGAGAAGAGTGGTGCAGAGAGAAAAAAGAGCAGTGGGAATAGGAGCTTTGTTCCTTGGGTTCTTGGGA
GCAGCAGGAAGCACTATGGGCGCAGCGTCAATGACGCTGACGGTACAGGCCAGACAATTATTGTCTGGTA
TAGTGCAGCAGCAGAACAATTTGCTGAGGGCTATTGAGGCGCAACAGCATCTGTTGCAACTCACAGTCTG
GGGCATCAAGCAGCTCCAGGCAAGAATCCTGGCTGTGGAAAGATACCTAAAGGATCAACAGCTCCTGGGG
ATTTGGGGTTGCTCTGGAAAACTCATTTGCACCACTGCTGTGCCTTGGAATGCTAGTTGGAGTAATAAAT
CTCTGGAACAGATTTGGAATCACACGACCTGGATGGAGTGGGACAGAGAAATTAACAATTACACAAGCTT
AATACACTCCTTAATTGAAGAATCGCAAAACCAGCAAGAAAAGAATGAACAAGAATTATTGGAATTAGAT
AAATGGGCAAGTTTGTGGAATTGGTTTAACATAACAAATTGGCTGTGGTATATAAAATTATTCATAATGA
TAGTAGGAGGCTTGGTAGGTTTAAGAATAGTTTTTGCTGTACTTTCTATAGTGAATAGAGTTAGGCAGGG
ATATTCACCATTATCGTTTCAGACCCACCTCCCAACCCCGAGGGGACCCGACAGGCCCGAAGGAATAGAA
GAAGAAGGTGGAGAGAGAGACAGAGACAGATCCATTCGATTAGTGAACGGATCAACTTTTAAAAGAAAAG
GGGGGATTGGGGGGTACAGTGCAGGGGAAAGAATAGTAGACATAATAGCAACAGACATACAAACTAAAGA
ATTACAAAAACAAATTACAAAATTCAAAATTTTATCGATAAGCTTGGGAGTTCCGCGTTACATAACTTAC
GGTAAATGGCCCGCCTGGCTGACCGCCCAACGACCCCCGCCCATTGACGTCAATAATGACGTATGTTCCC
ATAGTAACGCCAATAGGGACTTTCCATTGACGTCAATGGGTGGAGTATTTACGGTAAACTGCCCACTTGG
CAGTACATCAAGTGTATCATATGCCAAGTACGCCCCCTATTGACGTCAATGACGGTAAATGGCCCGCCTG
GCATTATGCCCAGTACATGACCTTATGGGACTTTCCTACTTGGCAGTACATCTACGTATTAGTCATCGCT
ATTACCATGGTGATGCGGTTTTGGCAGTACATCAATGGGCGTGGATAGCGGTTTGACTCACGGGGATTTC
CAAGTCTCCACCCCATTGACGTCAATGGGAGTTTGTTTTGGCACCAAAATCAACGGGACTTTCCAAAATG
TCGTAACAACTCCGCCCCATTGACGCAAATGGGCGGTAGGCGTGTACGGTGGGAGGTCTATATAAGCAGA
GCTCGTTTAGTGAACCGTCAGATCGCCTGGAGACGCCATCCACGCTGTTTTGACCTCCATAGAAGACACC
GACTGAGCTCCTTAAGGTTAACGCCACCATGTACCCTTATGACGTACCTGACTATGCTGGCGCCTACCCT
TATGACGTACCTGACTATGCTGGATACCCTTATGACGTACCTGACTATGCTGGATCTAGAGAATTCGGAT
CCATGCCCTACCAATATCCAGCACTGACCCCGGAGCAGAAGAAGGAGCTGTCTGACATCGCTCACCGCAT
CGTGGCACCTGGCAAGGGCATCCTGGCTGCAGATGAGTCCACTGGGAGCATTGCCAAGCGGCTGCAGTCC
ATTGGCACCGAGAACACCGAGGAGAACCGGCGCTTCTACCGCCAGCTGCTGCTGACAGCTGACGACCGCG
TGAACCCCTGCATTGGGGGTGTCATCCTCTTCCATGAGACACTCTACCAGAAGGCGGATGATGGGCGTCC
CTTCCCCCAAGTTATCAAATCCAAGGGCGGTGTTGTGGGCATCAAGGTAGACAAGGGCGTGGTCCCCCTG
GCAGGGACAAATGGCGAGACTACCACCCAAGGGTTGGATGGGCTGTCTGAGCGCTGTGCCCAGTACAAGA
AGGACGGAGCTGACTTCGCCAAGTGGCGTTGTGTGCTGAAGATTGGGGAACACACCCCCTCAGCCCTCGC
CATCATGGAAAATGCCAATGTTCTGGCCCGTTATGCCAGTATCTGCCAGCAGAATGGCATTGTGCCCATC
GTGGAGCCTGAGATCCTCCCTGATGGGGACCATGACTTGAAGCGCTGCCAGTATGTGACCGAGAAGGTGC
TGGCTGCTGTCTACAAGGCTCTGAGTGACCACCACATCTACCTGGAAGGCACCTTGCTGAAGCCCAACAT
GGTCACCCCAGGCCATGCTTGCACTCAGAAGTTTTCTCATGAGGAGATTGCCATGGCGACCGTCACAGCG
CTGCGCCGCACAGTGCCCCCCGCTGTCACTGGGATCACCTTCCTGTCTGGAGGCCAGAGTGAGGAGGAGG
CGTCCATCAACCTCAATGCCATTAACAAGTGCCCCCTGCTGAAGCCCTGGGCCCTGACCTTCTCCTACGG
CCGAGCCCTGCAGGCCTCTGCCCTGAAGGCCTGGGGCGGGAAGAAGGAGAACCTGAAGGCTGCGCAGGAG
GAGTATGTCAAGCGAGCCCTGGCCAACAGCCTTGCCTGTCAAGGAAAGTACACTCCGAGCGGTCAGGCTG
GGGCTGCTGCCAGCGAGTCCCTCTTCGTCTCTAACCACGCCTATCTCGAGCCATGGAAGCTTGATATCTA
ACTGACTGAACCGGTGGTACCGAGGAATTAATTCGCTGTCTGCGAGGGCCAGCTGTTGGGGTGAGTACTC
CCTCTCAAAAGCGGGCATGACTTCTGCGCTAAGATTGTCAGTTTCCAAAAACGAGGAGGATTTGATATTC
ACCTGGCCCGCGGTGATGCCTTTGAGGGTGGCCGCGTCCATCTGGTCAGAAAAGACAATCTTTTTGTTGT
CAAGCTTGAGGTGTGGCAGGCTTGAGATCTGGCCATACACTTGAGTGACAATGACATCCACTTTGCCTTT
CTCTCCACAGGTGTCCACTCCCAGGTCCAACTGCAGGTCGAGCATGCATCTAGGGCGGCCAATTCCGCCG
ATCCTGGAAAAACATGGAGCAATCACAAGTAGCAATACAGCAGCTACCAATGCTGATTGTGCCTGGCTAG
AAGCACAAGAGGAGGAGGAGGTGGGTTTTCCAGTCACACCTCAGACAATCAACCTCTGGATTACAAAATT
TGTGAAAGATTGACTGGTATTCTTAACTATGTTGCTCCTTTTACGCTATGTGGATACGCTGCTTTAATGC
CTTTGTATCATGCTATTGCTTCCCGTATGGCTTTCATTTTCTCCTCCTTGTATAAATCCTGGTTGCTGTC
TCTTTATGAGGAGTTGTGGCCCGTTGTCAGGCAACGTGGCGTGGTGTGCACTGTGTTTGCTGACGCAACC
CCCACTGGTTGGGGCATTGCCACCACCTGTCAGCTCCTTTCCGGGACTTTCGCTTTCCCCCTCCCTATTG
CCACGGCGGAACTCATCGCCGCCTGCCTTGCCCGCTGCTGGACAGGGGCTCGGCTGTTGGGCACTGACAA
TTCCGTGGTGTTGTCGGGGAAGCTGACGTCCTTTCCATGGCTGCTCGCCTGTGTTGCCACCTGGATTCTG
CGCGGGACGTCCTTCTGCTACGTCCCTTCGGCCCTCAATCCAGCGGACCTTCCTTCCCGCGGCCTGCTGC
CGGCTCTGCGGCCTCTTCCGCGTCTTCGCCTTCGCCCTCAGACGAGTCGGATCTCCCTTTGGGCCGCCTC
CCCGCCTGGAATTCGAGCTCGGTACCTTTAAGACCAATGACTTACAAGGCAGCTGTAGATCTTAGCCACT
TTTTAAAAGAAAAGGGGGGACTGGAAGGGCTAATTCACTCCCAACGAAGACAAGATATCCTTGATCTGTG
GATCTACCACACACAAGGCTACTTCCCTGATTGGCAGAACTACACACCAGGGCCAGGGATCAGATATCCA
CTGACCTTTGGATGGTGCTACAAGCTAGTACCAGTTGAGCAAGAGAAGGTAGAAGAAGCCAATGAAGGAG
AGAACACCCGCTTGTTACACCCTGTGAGCCTGCATGGGATGGATGACCCGGAGAGAGAAGTATTAGAGTG
GAGGTTTGACAGCCGCCTAGCATTTCATCACATGGCCCGAGAGCTGCATCCGGACTGTACTGGGTCTCTC
TGGTTAGACCAGATCTGAGCCTGGGAGCTCTCTGGCTAACTAGGGAACCCACTGCTTAAGCCTCAATAAA
GCTTGCCTTGAGTGCTTCAAGTAGTGTGTGCCCGTCTGTTGTGTGACTCTGGTAACTAGAGATCCCTCAG
ACCCTTTTAGTCAGTGTGGAAAATCTCTAGCAGGGCCGCTTTAAACCCGCTGATCAGCCTCGACTGTGCC
TTCTAGTTGCCAGCCATCTGTTGTTTGCCCCTCCCCCGTGCCTTCCTTGACCCTGGAAGGTGCCACTCCC
ACTGTCCTTTCCTAATAAAATGAGGAAATTGCATCGCATTGTCTGAGTAGGTGTCATTCTATTCTGGGGG
GTGGGGTGGGGCAGGACAGCAAGGGGGAGGATTGGGAAGACAATAGCAGGCATGCTGGGGATGCGGTGGG
CTCTATGGCTTCTGAGGCGGAAAGAACCAGCTGGGGCTCTAGGGGGTATCCCC
[124 nt withheld, positions 6074-6197]
C
[91 nt withheld, positions 6199-6289]
A
[49 nt withheld, positions 6291-6339]
CCTTTGACGTTGGAGTCCACGTTCTTT
[37 nt withheld, positions 6367-6403]
ACCCTATCTCGGTCTATTCTTTTGATTTATAAGGGATTTTGCCGATTTCGGCCTATTGGTTAAAAAATGA
GCTGATTTAACAAAAATTTAACGCGAATTAATTCTGTGGAATGTGTGTCAGTTAGGGTGTGGAAAGTCCC
CAGGCTCCCCAGCAGGCAGAAGTATGCAAAGCATGCATCTCAATTAGTCAGCAACCAGGTGTGGAAAGTC
CCCAGGCTCCCCAGCAGGCAGAAGTATGCAAAGCATGCATCTCAATTAGTCAGCAACCATAGTCCCGCCC
CTAACTCCGCCCATCCCGCCCCTAACTCCGCCCAGTTCCGCCCATTCTCCGCCCCATGGCTGACTAATTT
TTTTTATTTATGCAGAGGCCGAGGCCGCCTCTGCCTCTGAGCTATTCCAGAAGTAGTGAGGAGGCTTTTT
TGGAGGCCTAGGCTTTTGCAAAAAGCTCCCGGGAGCTTGTATATCCATTTTCGGATCTGATCAGCACGTG
TTGACAATTAATCATCGGCATAGTATATCGGCATAGTATAATACGACAAGGTGAGGAACTAAACCATGGC
CAAGTTGACCAGTGCCGTTCCGGTGCTCACCGCGCGCGACGTCGCCGGAGCGGTCGAGTTCTGGACCGAC
CGGCTCGGGTTCTCCCGGGACTTCGTGGAGGACGACTTCGCCGGTGTGGTCCGGGACGACGTGACCCTGT
TCATCAGCGCGGTCCAGGACCAGGTGGTGCCGGACAACACCCTGGCCTGGGTGTGGGTGCGCGGCCTGGA
CGAGCTGTACGCCGAGTGGTCGGAGGTCGTGTCCACGAACTTCCGGGACGCCTCCGGGCCGGCCATGACC
GAGATCGGCGAGCAGCCGTGGGGGCGGGAGTTCGCCCTGCGCGACCCGGCCGGCAACTGCGTGCACTTCG
TGGCCGAGGAGCAGGACTGACACGTGCTACGAGATTTCGATTCCACCGCCGCCTTCTATGAAAGGTTGGG
CTTCGGAATCGTTTTCCGGGACGCCGGCTGGATGATCCTCCAGCGCGGGGATCTCATGCTGGAGTTCTTC
GCCCACCCCAACTTGTTTATTGCAGCTTATAATGGTTACAAATAAAGCAATAGCATCACAAATTTCACAA
ATAAAGCATTTTTTTCACTGCATTCTAGTTGTGGTTTGTCCAAACTCATCAATGTATCTTATCATGTCTG
TATACCGTCGACCTCTAGCTAGAGCTTGGCGTAATCATGGTCATAGCTGTTTCCTGTGTGAAATTGTTAT
CCGCTCACAATTCCACACAACATACGAGCCGGAAGCATAAAGTGTAAAGCCTGGGGTGCCTAATGAGTGA
GCTAACTCACATTAATTGCGTTGCGCTCACTGCCCGCTTTCCAGTCGGGAAACCTGTCGTGCCAGCTGCA
TTAATGAATCGGCCAACGCGCGGGGAGAGGCGGTTTGCGTATTGGGCGCTCTTCCGCTTCCTCGCTCACT
GACTCGCTGCGCTCGGTCGTTCGGCTGCGGCGAGCGGTATCAGCTCACTCAAAGGCGGTAATACGGTTAT
CCACAGAATCAGGGGATAACGCAGGAAAGAACATGTGAGCAAAAGGCCAGCAAAAGGCCAGGAACCGTAA
AAAGGCCGCGTTGCTGGCGTTTTTCCATAGGCTCCGCCCCCCTGACGAGCATCACAAAAATCGACGCTCA
AGTCAGAGGTGGCGAAACCCGACAGGACTATAAAGATACCAGGCGTTTCCCCCTGGAAGCTCCCTCGTGC
GCTCTCCTGTTCCGACCCTGCCGCTTACCGGATACCTGTCCGCCTTTCTCCCTTCGGGAAGCGTGGCGCT
TTCTCATAGCTCACGCTGTAGGTATCTCAGTTCGGTGTAGGTCGTTCGCTCCAAGCTGGGCTGTGTGCAC
GAACCCCCCGTTCAGCCCGACCGCTGCGCCTTATCCGGTAACTATCGTCTTGAGTCCAACCCGGTAAGAC
ACGACTTATCGCCACTGGCAGCAGCCACTGGTAACAGGATTAGCAGAGCGAGGTATGTAGGCGGTGCTAC
AGAGTTCTTGAAGTGGTGGCCTAACTACGGCTACACTAGAAGAACAGTATTTGGTATCTGCGCTCTGCTG
AAGCCAGTTACCTTCGGAAAAAGAGTTGGTAGCTCTTGATCCGGCAAACAAACCACCGCTGGTAGCGGTG
GTTTTTTTGTTTGCAAGCAGCAGATTACGCGCAGAAAAAAAGGATCTCAAGAAGATCCTTTGATCTTTTC
TACGGGGTCTGACGCTCAGTGGAACGAAAACTCACGTTAAGGGATTTTGGTCATGAGATTATCAAAAAGG
ATCTTCACCTAGATCCTTTTAAATTAAAAATGAAGTTTTAAATCAATCTAAAGTATATATGAGTAAACTT
GGTCTGACAGTTACCAATGCTTAATCAGTGAGGCACCTATCTCAGCGATCTGTCTATTTCGTTCATCCAT
AGTTGCCTGACTCCCCGTCGTGTAGATAACTACGATACGGGAGGGCTTACCATCTGGCCCCAGTGCTGCA
ATGATACCGCGAGACCCACGCTCACCGGCTCCAGATTTATCAGCAATAAACCAGCCAGCCGGAAGGGCCG
AGCGCAGAAGTGGTCCTGCAACTTTATCCGCCTCCATCCAGTCTATTAATTGTTGCCGGGAAGCTAGAGT
AAGTAGTTCGCCAGTTAATAGTTTGCGCAACGTTGTTGCCATTGCTACAGGCATCGTGGTGTCACGCTCG
TCGTTTGGTATGGCTTCATTCAGCTCCGGTTCCCAACGATCAAGGCGAGTTACATGATCCCCCATGTTGT
GCAAAAAAGCGGTTAGCTCCTTCGGTCCTCCGATCGTTGTCAGAAGTAAGTTGGCCGCAGTGTTATCACT
CATGGTTATGGCAGCACTGCATAATTCTCTTACTGTCATGCCATCCGTAAGATGCTTTTCTGTGACTGGT
GAGTACTCAACCAAGTCATTCTGAGAATAGTGTATGCGGCGACCGAGTTGCTCTTGCCCGGCGTCAATAC
GGGATAATACCGCGCCACATAGCAGAACTTTAAAAGTGCTCATCATTGGAAAACGTTCTTCGGGGCGAAA
ACTCTCAAGGATCTTACCGCTGTTGAGATCCAGTTCGATGTAACCCACTCGTGCACCCAACTGATCTTCA
GCATCTTTTACTTTCACCAGCGTTTCTGGGTGAGCAAAAACAGGAAGGCAAAATGCCGCAAAAAAGGGAA
TAAGGGCGACACGGAAATGTTGAATACTCATACTCTTCCTTTTTCAATATTATTGAAGCATTTATCAGGG
TTATTGTCTCATGAGCGGATACATATTTGAATGTATTTAGAAAAATAAACAAATAGGGGTTCCGCGCACA
TTTCCCCGAAAAGTGCCACCTGACGTCGACGGATCGGGAGATCTCCCGATCCCCTATGGTGCACTCTCAG
TACAATCTGCTCTGATGCCGCATAGTTAAGCCAGTATCTGCTCCCTGCTTGTGTGTTGGAGGTCGCTGAG
TAGTGCGCGAGCAAAATTTAAGCTACAACAAGGCAAGGCTTGACCGACAATTGCATGAAGAATCTGCTTA
GGGTTAGGCGTTTTGCGCTGCTTCGCGATGTACGGGCCAGATATACGCGTT
