>Addgene plasmid #210806 | pBoBi-hALDOA | depositor partial sequence | sequence record 410995 | hALDOA gene
ATGCCCTACCAATATCCAGCACTGACCCCGGAGCAGAAGAAGGAGCTGTCTGACATCGCTCACCGCATCG
TGGCACCTGGCAAGGGCATCCTGGCTGCAGATGAGTCCACTGGGAGCATTGCCAAGCGGCTGCAGTCCAT
TGGCACCGAGAACACCGAGGAGAACCGGCGCTTCTACCGCCAGCTGCTGCTGACAGCTGACGACCGCGTG
AACCCCTGCATTGGGGGTGTCATCCTCTTCCATGAGACACTCTACCAGAAGGCGGATGATGGGCGTCCCT
TCCCCCAAGTTATCAAATCCAAGGGCGGTGTTGTGGGCATCAAGGTAGACAAGGGCGTGGTCCCCCTGGC
AGGGACAAATGGCGAGACTACCACCCAAGGGTTGGATGGGCTGTCTGAGCGCTGTGCCCAGTACAAGAAG
GACGGAGCTGACTTCGCCAAGTGGCGTTGTGTGCTGAAGATTGGGGAACACACCCCCTCAGCCCTCGCCA
TCATGGAAAATGCCAATGTTCTGGCCCGTTATGCCAGTATCTGCCAGCAGAATGGCATTGTGCCCATCGT
GGAGCCTGAGATCCTCCCTGATGGGGACCATGACTTGAAGCGCTGCCAGTATGTGACCGAGAAGGTGCTG
GCTGCTGTCTACAAGGCTCTGAGTGACCACCACATCTACCTGGAAGGCACCTTGCTGAAGCCCAACATGG
TCACCCCAGGCCATGCTTGCACTCAGAAGTTTTCTCATGAGGAGATTGCCATGGCGACCGTCACAGCGCT
GCGCCGCACAGTGCCCCCCGCTGTCACTGGGATCACCTTCCTGTCTGGAGGCCAGAGTGAGGAGGAGGCG
TCCATCAACCTCAATGCCATTAACAAGTGCCCCCTGCTGAAGCCCTGGGCCCTGACCTTCTCCTACGGCC
GAGCCCTGCAGGCCTCTGCCCTGAAGGCCTGGGGCGGGAAGAAGGAGAACCTGAAGGCTGCGCAGGAGGA
GTATGTCAAGCGAGCCCTGGCCAACAGCCTTGCCTGTCAAGGAAAGTACACTCCGAGCGGTCAGGCTGGG
GCTGCTGCCAGCGAGTCCCTCTTCGTCTCTAACCACGCCTAT
